Addgene plasmid #36055: pAAV asyn WT
Depositing lab: Hilal Lashuel. Depositing organization: Swiss Federal Institute of Technology (EPFL). Publication: Mimicking phosphorylation at serine 87 inhibits the aggregation of human alpha-synuclein and protects against its toxicity in a rat model of Parkinson's disease. Oueslati A, Paleologou KE, Schneider BL, Aebischer P, Lashuel HA. J Neurosci. 2012 Feb 1;32(5):1536-44. 10.1523/JNEUROSCI.3784-11.2012 PubMed 22302797.
Backbone
  Vector backbone: pAAV-MCS
  Backbone manufacturer: Stratagene
  Backbone size w/o insert (bp): 4581
  Vector type: Mammalian Expression, AAV
Growth in bacteria
  Bacterial resistance: Ampicillin, 100 μg/mL
  Growth temperature: 37°C
  Growth strain: NEB Stable
  Copy number: High Copy
Gene/Insert
  Gene/Insert name: alpha-synuclein WT
  Species: H. sapiens (human)
  Insert size (bp): 484
  Entrez Gene: SNCA (a.k.a. NACP, PARK1, PARK4, PD1)
  Promoter: CMV
  Cloning method: Restriction Enzyme; 5′ cloning site ClaI (not destroyed); 3′ cloning site BglII (not destroyed)
  Sequencing primers: 5′ bglob fw (TCTTATCTTCCTCCCACAGC); 3′ hGH rev (TAGGACAAGGCTGGTGGGCA)
Terms and licenses: Academic/Nonprofit Terms; Industry Terms: Not Available to Industry
Depositor comments: Lashuel Lab Plasmid #172
How to cite: pAAV asyn WT was a gift from Hilal Lashuel (Addgene plasmid # 36055 ; http://n2t.net/addgene:36055 ; RRID:Addgene_36055)
