[The description below was written by a language model from this plasmid's Addgene catalogue record and the feature table of its GenBank file.]
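Description:
pAAV asyn WT is an adeno-associated virus transfer plasmid for mammalian expression of wild-type human alpha-synuclein (SNCA), built on the Stratagene pAAV-MCS backbone. The full plasmid is about 5.1 kb. It is maintained in bacteria through a high-copy ColE1/pUC-type origin and selected with ampicillin via the bla (beta-lactamase) gene under its own promoter. An f1 bacteriophage origin is also present. The recorded growth strain is a recombination-deficient type, a common choice for plasmids carrying ITRs, which are repetitive and prone to rearrangement.

The expression cassette sits between two AAV2 inverted terminal repeats, the cis elements needed for replication and packaging of the intervening DNA into AAV particles when rep, cap and helper functions are supplied in trans. Within the ITRs, the human cytomegalovirus immediate-early enhancer and promoter drive transcription, and a human growth hormone polyadenylation signal terminates it. The roughly 480 bp alpha-synuclein insert was cloned between ClaI and BglII sites, both retained. The feature table does not annotate the insert itself or anything else in the interval between the CMV promoter and the poly(A) signal. The beta-globin forward sequencing primer listed in the record suggests that a beta-globin intron lies upstream of the cloning site, as is usual for this backbone. No epitope tag or reporter is recorded.

The associated publication examined how mimicking phosphorylation at serine 87 affects alpha-synuclein aggregation and toxicity in a rat model of Parkinson's disease. This fits use of the construct for AAV-mediated overexpression of the wild-type protein, probably as the reference for mutant variants, and it could also be used for direct transfection of mammalian cells.
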