LOCUS       Exported 5051 bp ds-DNA circular SYN 12-MAY-2021
DEFINITION  synthetic circular DNA
ACCESSION   .
VERSION     .
KEYWORDS    pAAV asyn WT
SOURCE      synthetic DNA construct
  ORGANISM  synthetic DNA construct
REFERENCE   1 (bases 1 to 5051)
  AUTHORS   Oueslati A, Paleologou KE, Schneider BL, Aebischer P, Lashuel HA
  TITLE     Mimicking phosphorylation at serine 87 inhibits the aggregation of
            human alpha-synuclein and protects against its toxicity in a rat
            model of Parkinson's disease.
  JOURNAL   J Neurosci. 2012 Feb 1;32(5):1536-44.
  PUBMED    22302797
REFERENCE   2 (bases 1 to 5051)
  AUTHORS   .
  TITLE     Direct Submission
  JOURNAL   Exported May 12, 2021 from SnapGene Server 1.1.58
            http://www.snapgene.com
FEATURES             Location/Qualifiers
     source          1..5051
                     /organism="synthetic DNA construct"
                     /mol_type="other DNA"
     repeat_region   1..130
                     /label=AAV2 ITR (alternate)
                     /note="Functional equivalent of wild-type AAV2 ITR"
     enhancer        206..509
                     /label=CMV enhancer
                     /note="human cytomegalovirus immediate early enhancer"
     promoter        510..713
                     /label=CMV promoter
                     /note="human cytomegalovirus (CMV) immediate early
                     promoter"
     primer_bind     664..684
                     /label=CMV-F
                     /note="Human CMV immediate early promoter, forward primer"
     primer_bind     710..734
                     /label=LNCX
                     /note="Human CMV promoter, forward primer"
     polyA_signal    1798..2274
                     /label=hGH poly(A) signal
                     /note="human growth hormone polyadenylation signal"
     primer_bind     complement(1997..2016)
                     /label=hGH-PA-R
                     /note="Human growth hormone terminator, reverse primer"
     repeat_region   2314..2454
                     /label=AAV2 ITR
                     /note="inverted terminal repeat of adeno-associated virus
                     serotype 2"
     repeat_region   2314..2443
                     /label=AAV2 ITR
     rep_origin      2529..2984
                     /direction=RIGHT
                     /label=f1 ori
                     /note="f1 bacteriophage origin of replication; arrow
                     indicates direction of (+) strand synthesis"
     primer_bind     complement(2616..2635)
                     /label=F1ori-R
                     /note="F1 origin, reverse primer"
     primer_bind     2826..2847
                     /label=F1ori-F
                     /note="F1 origin, forward primer"
     primer_bind     complement(3001..3020)
                     /label=pRS-marker
                     /note="pRS vectors, use to sequence yeast selectable
                     marker"
     primer_bind     3120..3142
                     /label=pGEX 3'
                     /note="pGEX vectors, reverse primer"
     primer_bind     complement(3180..3198)
                     /label=pBRforEco
                     /note="pBR322 vectors, upsteam of EcoRI site, forward
                     primer"
     promoter        3266..3370
                     /gene="bla"
                     /label=AmpR promoter
     CDS             3371..4231
                     /codon_start=1
                     /gene="bla"
                     /product="beta-lactamase"
                     /label=AmpR
                     /note="confers resistance to ampicillin, carbenicillin, and
                     related antibiotics"
                     /translation="MSIQHFRVALIPFFAAFCLPVFAHPETLVKVKDAEDQLGARVGYI
                     ELDLNSGKILESFRPEERFPMMSTFKVLLCGAVLSRIDAGQEQLGRRIHYSQNDLVEYS
                     PVTEKHLTDGMTVRELCSAAITMSDNTAANLLLTTIGGPKELTAFLHNMGDHVTRLDRW
                     EPELNEAIPNDERDTTMPVAMATTLRKLLTGELLTLASRQQLIDWMEADKVAGPLLRSA
                     LPAGWFIADKSGAGERGSRGIIAALGPDGKPSRIVVIYTTGSQATMDERNRQIAEIGAS
                     LIKHW"
     primer_bind     complement(3589..3608)
                     /label=Amp-R
                     /note="Ampicillin resistance gene, reverse primer"
     rep_origin      4402..4990
                     /direction=RIGHT
                     /label=ori
                     /note="high-copy-number ColE1/pMB1/pBR322/pUC origin of
                     replication"
     primer_bind     4891..4910
                     /label=pBR322ori-F
                     /note="pBR322 origin, forward primer"
ORIGIN
        1 cctgcaggca gctgcgcgct cgctcgctca ctgaggccgc ccgggcgtcg ggcgaccttt
       61 ggtcgcccgg cctcagtgag cgagcgagcg cgcagagagg gagtggccaa ctccatcact
      121 aggggttcct gcggccgcac gcgtctagtt attaatagta atcaattacg gggtcattag
      181 ttcatagccc atatatggag ttccgcgtta cataacttac ggtaaatggc ccgcctggct
      241 gaccgcccaa cgacccccgc ccattgacgt caataatgac gtatgttccc atagtaacgc
      301 caatagggac tttccattga cgtcaatggg tggagtattt acggtaaact gcccacttgg
      361 cagtacatca agtgtatcat atgccaagta cgccccctat tgacgtcaat gacggtaaat
      421 ggcccgcctg gcattatgcc cagtacatga ccttatggga ctttcctact tggcagtaca
      481 tctacgtatt agtcatcgct attaccatgg tgatgcggtt ttggcagtac atcaatgggc
      541 gtggatagcg gtttgactca cggggatttc caagtctcca ccccattgac gtcaatggga
      601 gtttgttttg gcaccaaaat caacgggact ttccaaaatg tcgtaacaac tccgccccat
      661 tgacgcaaat gggcggtagg cgtgtacggt gggaggtcta tataagcaga gctcgtttag
      721 tgaaccgtca gatcgcctgg agacgccatc cacgctgttt tgacctccat agaagacacc
      781 gggaccgatc cagcctccgc ggattcgaat cccggccggg aacggtgcat tggaacgcgg
      841 attccccgtg ccaagagtga cgtaagtacc gcctatagag tctataggcc cacaaaaaat
      901 gctttcttct tttaatatac ttttttgttt atcttatttc taatactttc cctaatctct
      961 ttctttcagg gcaataatga tacaatgtat catgcctctt tgcaccattc taaagaataa
     1021 cagtgataat ttctgggtta aggcaatagc aatatttctg catataaata tttctgcata
     1081 taaattgtaa ctgatgtaag aggtttcata ttgctaatag cagctacaat ccagctacca
     1141 ttctgctttt attttatggt tgggataagg ctggattatt ctgagtccaa gctaggccct
     1201 tttgctaatc atgttcatac ctcttatctt cctcccacag ctcctgggca acgtgctggt
     1261 ctgtgtgctg gcccatcact ttggcaaaga attgggattc gaacatcgat tgaattcccc
     1321 ggggatcctc tagtggatct atggatgtat tcatgaaagg actttcaaag gccaaggagg
     1381 gagttgtggc tgctgctgag aaaaccaaac agggtgtggc agaagcagca ggaaagacaa
     1441 aagagnnnnn nnnnnnnnnn nnnnnnnnnn nnnnnnnnnn nnnnnnnnnn nnnnnnnnnn
     1501 nnnnnnnnnn nnnnnnnnnn nnnnnnnnnn nnnnnnnnnn nnnnnnnnnn nnnnnnnnnn
     1561 nnnnnnnnnn nnnnnnnnnn nnnnnnnnnn nnnnnnnnnn nnnnnnnnnn nnnnnnnnnn
     1621 nnnnnnnnnn nnnnnnnttg ggcaagaatg aagaaggagc cccacaggaa ggaattctgg
     1681 aagatatgcc tgtggatcct gacaatgagg cttatgaaat gccttctgag gaagggtatc
     1741 aagactacga acctgaagcc taagaaatat ctttgctccc agtttcttga gatctacggg
     1801 tggcatccct gtgacccctc cccagtgcct ctcctggccc tggaagttgc cactccagtg
     1861 cccaccagcc ttgtcctaat aaaattaagt tgcatcattt tgtctgacta ggtgtccttc
     1921 tataatatta tggggtggag gggggtggta tggagcaagg ggcaagttgg gaagacaacc
     1981 tgtagggcct gcggggtcta ttgggaacca agctggagtg cagtggcaca atcttggctc
     2041 actgcaatct ccgcctcctg ggttcaagcg attctcctgc ctcagcctcc cgagttgttg
     2101 ggattccagg catgcatgac caggctcagc taatttttgt ttttttggta gagacggggt
     2161 ttcaccatat tggccaggct ggtctccaac tcctaatctc aggtgatcta cccaccttgg
     2221 cctcccaaat tgctgggatt acaggcgtga accactgctc ccttccctgt ccttctgatt
     2281 ttgtaggtaa ccacgtgcgg accgagcggc cgcaggaacc cctagtgatg gagttggcca
     2341 ctccctctct gcgcgctcgc tcgctcactg aggccgggcg accaaaggtc gcccgacgcc
     2401 cgggctttgc ccgggcggcc tcagtgagcg agcgagcgcg cagctgcctg caggggcgcc
     2461 tgatgcggta ttttctcctt acgcatctgt gcggtatttc acaccgcata nnnnnnnnnn
     2521 nnnnnnnnnn nnnnnnnnnn nnnnnnnnnn nnnnnnnnnn nnnnnnnnnn nnnnnnnnnn
     2581 nnnnnnnnnn nnnnnnnnnn nnnnntnnnn nnnnnnnnnn nnnnnnnnnn nnnnnnnnnn
     2641 nnnnnnnnnn nncnnnnnnn nnnnnnnnnn nnnnnnnnnn nnnnnnnnnn nnnnnnnnnn
     2701 nnnnnnnnnn nnnnnnnnnn nnnnnnnnnn nnnnnnnnnn nnnnnnnnnn nnnnnnnnnn
     2761 nnnnnnnnnn nnnnnnnnnn nnnnnnnnnn nnnncctttg acgttggagt ccacgttctt
     2821 taatagtgga ctcttgttcc aaactggaac aacactcaac tctatctcgg gctattcttt
     2881 tgatttataa gggattttgc cgatttcggt ctattggtta aaaaatgagc tgatttaaca
     2941 aaaatttaac gcgaatttta acaaaatatt aacgtttaca attttatggt gcactctcag
     3001 tacaatctgc tctgatgccg catagttaag ccagccccga cacccgccaa cacccgctga
     3061 cgcgccctga cgggcttgtc tgctcccggc atccgcttac agacaagctg tgaccgtctc
     3121 cgggagctgc atgtgtcaga ggttttcacc gtcatcaccg aaacgcgcga gacgaaaggg
     3181 cctcgtgata cgcctatttt tataggttaa tgtcatgata ataatggttt cttagacgtc
     3241 aggtggcact tttcggggaa atgtgcgcgg aacccctatt tgtttatttt tctaaataca
     3301 ttcaaatatg tatccgctca tgagacaata accctgataa atgcttcaat aatattgaaa
     3361 aaggaagagt atgagtattc aacatttccg tgtcgccctt attccctttt ttgcggcatt
     3421 ttgccttcct gtttttgctc acccagaaac gctggtgaaa gtaaaagatg ctgaagatca
     3481 gttgggtgca cgagtgggtt acatcgaact ggatctcaac agcggtaaga tccttgagag
     3541 ttttcgcccc gaagaacgtt ttccaatgat gagcactttt aaagttctgc tatgtggcgc
     3601 ggtattatcc cgtattgacg ccgggcaaga gcaactcggt cgccgcatac actattctca
     3661 gaatgacttg gttgagtact caccagtcac agaaaagcat cttacggatg gcatgacagt
     3721 aagagaatta tgcagtgctg ccataaccat gagtgataac actgcggcca acttacttct
     3781 gacaacgatc ggaggaccga aggagctaac cgcttttttg cacaacatgg gggatcatgt
     3841 aactcgcctt gatcgttggg aaccggagct gaatgaagcc ataccaaacg acgagcgtga
     3901 caccacgatg cctgtagcaa tggcaacaac gttgcgcaaa ctattaactg gcgaactact
     3961 tactctagct tcccggcaac aattaataga ctggatggag gcggataaag ttgcaggacc
     4021 acttctgcgc tcggcccttc cggctggctg gtttattgct gataaatctg gagccggtga
     4081 gcgtgggtct cgcggtatca ttgcagcact ggggccagat ggtaagccct cccgtatcgt
     4141 agttatctac acgacgggga gtcaggcaac tatggatgaa cgaaatagac agatcgctga
     4201 gataggtgcc tcactgatta agcattggta actgtcagac caagtttact catatatact
     4261 ttagattgat ttaaaacttc atttttaatt taaaaggatc taggtgaaga tcctttttga
     4321 taatctcatg accaaaatcc cttaacgtga gttttcgttc cactgagcgt cagaccccgt
     4381 agaaaagatc aaaggatctt cttgagatcc tttttttctg cgcgtaatct gctgcttgca
     4441 aacaaaaaaa ccaccgctac cagcggtggt ttgtttgccg gatcaagagc taccaactct
     4501 ttttccgaag gtaactggct tcagcagagc gcagatacca aatactgttc ttctagtgta
     4561 gccgtagtta ggccaccact tcaagaactc tgtagcaccg cctacatacc tcgctctgct
     4621 aatcctgtta ccagtggctg ctgccagtgg cgataagtcg tgtcttaccg ggttggactc
     4681 aagacgatag ttaccggata aggcgcagcg gtcgggctga acggggggtt cgtgcacaca
     4741 gcccagcttg gagcgaacga cctacaccga actgagatac ctacagcgtg agctatgaga
     4801 aagcgccacg cttcccgaag ggagaaaggc ggacaggtat ccggtaagcg gcagggtcgg
     4861 aacaggagag cgcacgaggg agcttccagg gggaaacgcc tggtatcttt atagtcctgt
     4921 cgggtttcgc cacctctgac ttgagcgtcg atttttgtga tgctcgtcag gggggcggag
     4981 cctatggaaa aacgccagca acgcggcctt tttacggttc ctggcctttt gctggccttt
     5041 tgctcacatg t
//
