>Addgene plasmid #36055 | pAAV asyn WT | addgene partial sequence | sequence record 45458 | hGH-PA-R 5'-CCAGCTTGGTTCCCAATAGA-3'
CCTTGCTCCATACCACCCCCCTCCACCCCATAATATTATAGAAGGACACCTAGTCAGACAAAATGATGCA
ACTTAATTTTATTAGGACAAGGCTGGTGGGCACTGGAGTGGCAACTTCCAGGGCCAGGAGAGGCACTGGG
GAGGGGTCACAGGGATGCCACCCGTAGATCTCAAGAAACTGGGAGCAAAGATATTTCTTAGGCTTCAGGT
TCGTAGTCTTGATACCCTTCCTCAGAAGGCATTTCATAAGCCTCATTGTCAGGATCCACAGGCATATCTT
CCAGAATTCCTTCCTGTGGGGCTCCTTCTTCATTCTTGCCCAA
[192 nt withheld, positions 324-515]
CTCTTTTGTCTTTCCTGCTGCTTCTGCCACACCCTGTTTGGTTTTCTCAGCAGCAGCCACAACTCCCTCC
TTGGCCTTTGAAAGTCCTTTCATGAATACATCCATAGATCCACTAGAGGATCCCCGGGGAATTCAATCGA
TGTTCGAATCCCAATTCTTTGCCAAAGTGATGGGCCAGCACACAGACCAGCACGTTGCCCAGGAGCTGTG
GGAGGAAGATAAGAGGTATGAACATGATTAGCAAAAGGGCCTAGCTTGGACTCANAATAATCCAGCCTTA
TCCCAACCATAAAATAAAAGCANAANGGTAGCTNGATTGTAGCTGCTATTANCAATATGAAAACTCTTAC
ATCANTTANAAT
